>Addgene plasmid #98697 | sox10:PDGFRA mutant | addgene partial sequence | sequence record 183612 | Addgene Partial NGS Result
AATGTAAGGCAAAGGAGGATTATTTAAATAGAATGTCATACACAATGGAAAATCAAAGTGTTTTACATAA
ACAACAATAAAAGAAACATAAATAACAAGCGTAAAAGCAAATTCAAACTGAATAATAAAAAAATAATAAA
GTTGAAGACACAAATGTATATTTAAAAAAGTTTAAGATCTGAATTAAAAGTAAGATGCCCCTGTGAGAGG
CCAAATATTACTGTCGTTGATTTGCAGCCGAAATCACCGCCCTCTGGGGCAAAACTCAGCAGCCAATCAG
AGCGGGACCCGACAGGGCTCTGTTGCTCCTTTAAGAGATTTTTTTCCATGAATTGATTTTTTTCTCGCTC
TTCACACAACGGGGCTCTTTAAGCCTCGACGCGCGACACAGAGCAGGCATTCAGAGCGCGAGCGAGGGGG
CTGAACCGACGGACTCTCGTGCTGGGCGGGCGACCTGCTGCACTGTAAAGTAAGTGCATTACTGGCTTTC
TCTCTATCGCTTACTCTGTGTGGGAATATATACGCCATTGCACTGTCTAACGGAGAAACTTTTACATTTC
TTATTAGTAATAATACTACTAATAATAAGCGGTGCATTTATAAACGACATCTACTTATTTTGGATTTTTC
GGTTTATGTATTGATGGGTTTGGTCGTGGATAATTGTAATGGAGAAGGTTTTTAATTGAAATGGATTAAA
GGACGTCTTTAAAAGTGCAACTTATCTAATCTTTTGGCGAAAGGAACACTTAAAGTTGGTGTCACGGGGC
ATAAATTTCGAGATTTGCGTGAATGTGTAAATCAGAGACGTGTTGGGTTAATCTGTCTTAATTGGAAAGA
ACGGCTTAATCTATCTGTGCACGGACCACTTGGGATGTACATACACTTTTAGATCTTTTAGTAAATGTTT
ACAGTCCGATAAATTATACATTTGAACACTTTAATTCGAAGTGAATCAGTTTTTAAATAGTTTTATAAGA
AATAATTTTTTTAAATTTAATCTTCTGAGAAGTTTTACTTGCGTAAGGCTATTTGTATATATCGCCGTCT
CTCGCCAAATTGCTCATGTAACCAACGCAAAGATTAACAAAGAGACCAAACTTTAAAGTACACAATTTAT
AATATTGTTTATCTACACATCCTTTCACAACAAATATAACAGGATCAGAAAACTTAAGTAAAGTAAAACT
AACTGAAATGCACATTTGTGTAAGTTTGAATCAAATGTTTGATACAATAATAATCTCCGCAGATTAGTTT
GAAAGGTTTCATTCGAATGAGTTTGTGTCATTTATGAGTTTTGTGTTTTGGCATGAGTGAATTAGGGGCA
AATTATTGCCAAACCAGGCGTTATGATCCGCCCTACAGCAGCCAAAGATGAACCCAATCAAATCTGAACA
AATAAAGTTTACAGCGGAGGAAACTCAAATAAGCAAGAGTTGCGAGCAAAGTTAAAATGAATGAGCATAA
AGTTTATAAAAGTCCTCCTGACAGAAAACAGCCGCTGAAATCTTTTCCTTAAAACAAAATAAACCCAGCA
GCGCAATTACCGAAATTGACGGATACATTTGTTAGCTACTAAAACAAACCAAGTCTTGTGCGATGCTTTC
TTTTTCGTCCCAAATAAATTGGACAAGTCAAACCATTAACGCTTTCTGTAGGCTATACATGTGATTAACA
AATGATCAATGTGTTAATGTGTTTTGTAAGGGGTCTACAAGTAGCCATTCTTGGCTAACTCTAGCACATT
TTACAGTAATGTTTATTAATGTGCATTGACCCTGTAAACAAATAAACTAAACATGGTTCTGCTCATGTGA
AGTCACCTGTATCTTAATTAACACTGCTGTTGGATGCTGTGTTTTTGTATTCGGGTTAATATTGGATGTC
TGTAACTCAAGTTCAAGCTGACAGGTCGCATCTCGACAGCTTCTGTCGCATATAAATTATTTGATCGATT
TTTCTGTAATTGGACCTAGTCAACCACATCCACTCGTTTAATTCACGATTACTTCACATTTCAGAAACAC
ACTGCCATGACTCTCTTGATTTTTTTCTTCTTCTGCTGGTTATAAGTCGTCGTTTGTGCTTTCACCAACA
AACACTGTGTAATTCAGCTGCCCACGGCAGCGCCGCTCCGTGTTTATCCAGCAGCGAGGCGGAATGAAGC
CGGTATTATTCCAGCACTTTCTCTCCCGGGAGCTTGAACAAACCGCCAAACCTTCAACAGTAGCTTGTTA
GCAGAAGTGAAGCTAAAATAACACACACACATATACACACACCGAGGCCCACTGACGCCACCGTATGATT
GCAGCGCTGCCCTGGAAAAAGGCGACTTCTAAATAAAGTCAAAGCCTTAGTGTTTGTAGGTTTTTCCTGA
ACAGGTTTATCTTGTTCATGAGGTGTTCGGGTGAACAGCAAAGGGGTTGTGCGGTCATACAGCCAACCAT
TAAAACGACATATTAATGCTATTTTATACATTAGGAAGACATGCTCTGCAGAAGCAAGCTGTTTAATAAA
ATAATAACAATGATTATTATAACTAATAAATTACCTGTGTGTGTATTTTTGTAGGCTTCCATCAGATCTA
TATCCAGAGGAAGACGGCGGAAGGATTCCTTCTTACAAACTCGAATTATATAAAAAGAACTGTTAAGGTT
TCACTGGATGATCTTAAATAATAAACAAAAGCACAATTATTTTACAAGAAAAAAACATTTGTAAAGTATA
AATTAATACATTTATATTTAAAATAAAATTTAAGTGAGGAAATTAAACCTACCGAAGTCACCTGTGGCCG
CAGAACTAGTTCTAGAACTATAGTGAGTCGTATTACGTAGATCCAGACAAGTTTGTACAAAAAAGCAGGC
TCCACCATGGGGACTTCCCATCCGGCGTTCCTGGTCTTAGGCTGTCTTCTCACAGGGCTGAGCCTAATCC
TCTGCCAGCTTTCATTACCCTCTATCCTTCCAAATGAAAATGAAAAGGTTGTGCAGCTGAATTCATCCTT
TTCTCTGAGATGCTTTGGGGAGAGTGAAGTGAGCTGGCAGTACCCCATGTCTGAAGAAGAGAGCTCCGAT
GTGGAAATCAGAAATGAAGAAAACAACAGCGGCCTTTTTGTGACGGTCTTGGAAGTGAGCAGTGCCTCGG
CGGCCCACACAGGGTTGTACACTTGCTATTACAACCACACTCAGACAGAAGAGAATGAGCTTGAAGGCAG
GCACATTTACATCTATGTGCCAGACCCAGATGTAGCCTTTGTACCTCTAGGAATGACGGATTATTTAGTC
ATCGTGGAGGATGATGATTCTGCCATTATACCTTGTCGCACAACTGATCCCGAGACTCCTGTAACCTTAC
ACAACAGTGAGGGGGTGGTACCTGCCTCCTACGACAGCAGACAGGGCTTTAATGGGACCTTCACTGTAGG
GCCCTATATCTGTGAGGCCACCGTCAAAGGAAAGAAGTTCCAGACCATCCCATTTAATGTTTATGCTTTA
AAAGCAACATCAGAGCTGGATCTAGAAATGGAAGCTCTTAAAACCGTGTATAAGTCAGGGGAAACGATTG
TGGTCACCTGTGCTGTTTTTAACAATGAGGTGGTTGACCTTCAATGGACTTACCCTGGAGAAGTGAAAGG
CAAAGGCATCACAATGCTGGAAGAAATCAAAGTCCCATCCATCAAATTGGTGTACACTTTGACGGTCCCC
GAGGCCACGGTGAAAGACAGTGGAGATTACGAATGTGCTGCCCGCCAGGCTACCAGGGAGGTCAAAGAAA
TGAAGAAAGTCACTATTTCTGTCCATGAGAAAGGTTTCATTGAAATCAAACCCACCTTCAGCCAGTTGGA
AGCTGTCAACCTGCATGAAGTCAAACATTTTGTTGTAGAGGTGCGGGCCTACCCACCTCCCAGGATATCC
TGGCTGAAAAACAATCTGACTCTGATTGAAAATCTCACTGAGATCACCACTGATGTGGAAAAGATTCAGG
AAATAAGATGTAATAATGAAACTTCCTGGACTATTTTGGCCAACAATGTCTCAAACATCATCACGGAGAT
CCACTCCCGAGACAGGAGTACCGTGGAGGGCCGTGTGACTTTCGCCAAAGTGGAGGAGACCATCGCCGTG
CGATGCCTGGCTAAGAATCTCCTTGGAGCTGAGAACCGAGAGCTGAAGCTGGTGGCTCCCACCCTGCGTT
CTGAACTCACGGTGGCTGCTGCAGTCCTGGTGCTGTTGGTGATTGTGATCATCTCACTTATTGTCCTGGT
TGTCATTTGGAAACAGAAACCGAGGTATGAAATTCGCTGGAGGGTCATTGAATCAATCAGCCCGGATGGA
CATGAATATATTTATGTGGACCCGATGCAGCTGCCTTATGACTCAAGATGGGAGTTTCCAAGAGATGGAC
TAGTGCTTGGTCGGGTCTTGGGGTCTGGAGCGTTTGGGAAGGTGGTTGAAGGAACAGCCTATGGATTAAG
CCGGTCCCAACCTGTCATGAAAGTTGCAGTGAAGATGCTAAAACCCACGGCCAGATCCAGTGAAAAACAA
GCTCTCATGTCTGAACTGAAGATAATGACTCACCTGGGGCCACATTTGAACATTGTAAACTTGCTGGGAG
CCTGCACCAAGTCAGGCCCCATTTACATCATCACAGAGTATTGCTTCTATGGAGATTTGGTCAACTATTT
GCATAAGAATAGGGATAGCTTCCTGAGCCACCACCCAGAGAAGCCAAAGAAAGAGCTGGATATCTTTGGA
TTGAACCCTGCTGATGAAAGCACACGGAGCTATGTTATTTTATCTTTTGAAAACAATGGTGACTACATGG
ACATGAAGCAGGCTGATACTACACAGTATGTCCCCATGCTAGAAAGGAAAGAGGTTTCTAAATATTCCGA
CATCCAGAGATCACTCTATGATCGTCCAGCCTCATATAAGAAGAAATCTATGTTAGACTCAGAAGTCAAA
AACCTCCTTTCAGATGATAACTCAGAAGGCCTTACTTTATTGGATTTGTTGAGCTTCACCTATCAAGTTG
CCCGAGGAATGGAGTTTTTGGCTTCAAAAAATTGTGTCCACCGTGATCTGGCTGCTCGCAACGTCCTCCT
GGCACAAGGAAAAATTGTGAAGATCTGTGACTTTGGCCTGGCCAGAGACATCATGCATGATTCGAACTAT
GTGTCGAAAGGCAGTACCTTTCTGCCCGTGAAGTGGATGGCTCCTGAGAGCATCTTTGACAACCTCTACA
CCACACTGAGTGATGTCTGGTCTTATGGCATTCTGCTCTGGGAGATCTTTTCCCTTGGTGGCACCCCTTA
CCCCGGCATGATGGTGGATTCTACTTTCTACAATAAGATCAAGAGTGGGTACCGGATGGCCAAGCCTGAC
CACGCTACCAGTGAAGTCTACGAGATCATGGTGAAATGCTGGAACAGTGAGCCGGAGAAGAGACCCTCCT
TTTACCACCTGAGTGAGATTGTGGAGAATCTGCTGCCTGGACAATATAAAAAGAGTTATGAAAAAATTCA
CCTGGACTTCCTGAAGAGTGACCATCCTGCTGTGGCACGCATGCGTGTGGACTCAGACAATGCATACATT
GGTGTCACCTACAAAAACGAGGAAGACAAGCTGAAGGACTGGGAGGGTGGTCTGGATGAGCAGAGACTGA
GCGCTGACAGTGGCTACATCATTCCTCTGCCTGACATTGACCCTGTCCCTGAGGAGGAGGACCTGGGCAA
GAGGAACAGACACAGCTCGCAGACCTCTGAAGAGAGTGCCATTGAGACGGGTTCCAGCAGTTCCACCTTC
ATCAAGAGAGAGGACGAGACCATTGAAGACATCGACATGATGGACGACATCGGCATAGACTCTTCAGACC
TGGTGGAAGACAGCTTCCTGTGATACCCAGCTTTCTTGTACAAAGTGGGGGATCCAGACATGATAAGATA
CATTGATGAGTTTGGACAAACCACAACTAGAATGCAGTGAAAAAAATGCTTTATTTGTGAAATTTGTGAT
GCTATTGCTTTATTTGTAACCATTATAAGCTGCAATAAACAAGTTAACAACAACAATTGCATTCATTTTA
TGTTTCAGGTTCAGGGGGAGGTGTGGGAGGTTTTTTCCAACTTTATTATACATAGTTGATAATTCACTGG
CCGTCGTTTTACGGTACCATCGATGATGATCCAGACATGATAAGATACATTGATGAGTTTGGACAAACCA
CAACTAGAATGCAGTGAAAAAAATGCTTTATTTGTGAAATTTGTGATGCTATTGCTTTATTTGTAACCAT
TATAAGCTGCAATAAACAAGTTAACAACAACAATTGCATTCATTTTATGTTTCAGGTTCAGGGGGAGGTG
TGGGAGGTTTTTTAAAGCAAGTAAAACCTCTACAAATGTGGTATGGCTGATTATGATCCTCTAGATCAGA
TCGTACCCAATTCGCCCTATAGTGAGTCGTATTACGCGCGCATTACCCTGTTATCCCTACGCGCTCACTG
GCCGTCGTTTTACAACGTCGTGACTGGGAAAACCCTGGCGTTACCCAACTTAATCGCCTTGCAGCACATC
CCCCTTTCGCCAGCTGGCGTAATAGCGAAGAGGCCCGCACCGATCGCCCTTCCCAACAGTTGCGCAGCCT
GAATGGCGAATGGG
[124 nt withheld, positions 6665-6788]
C
[91 nt withheld, positions 6790-6880]
A
[49 nt withheld, positions 6882-6930]
CCTTTGACGTTGGAGTCCACGTTCTTT
[37 nt withheld, positions 6958-6994]
ACCCTATCTCGGTCTATTCTTTTGATTTATAAGGGATTTTGCCGATTTCGGCCTATTGGTTAAAAAATGA
GCTGATTTAACAAAAATTTAACGCGAATTTTAACAAAATATTAACGCTTACAATTTAGGTGGCACTTTTC
GGGGAAATGTGCGCGGAACCCCTATTTGTTTATTTTTCTAAATACATTCAAATATGTATCCGCTCATGAG
ACAATAACCCTGATAAATGCTTCAATAATATTGAAAAAGGAAGAGTATGAGTATTCAACATTTCCGTGTC
GCCCTTATTCCCTTTTTTGCGGCATTTTGCCTTCCTGTTTTTGCTCACCCAGAAACGCTGGTGAAAGTAA
AAGATGCTGAAGATCAGTTGGGTGCACGAGTGGGTTACATCGAACTGGATCTCAACAGCGGTAAGATCCT
TGAGAGTTTTCGCCCCGAAGAACGTTTTCCAATGATGAGCACTTTTAAAGTTCTGCTATGTGGCGCGGTA
TTATCCCGTATTGACGCCGGGCAAGAGCAACTCGGTCGCCGCATACACTATTCTCAGAATGACTTGGTTG
AGTACTCACCAGTCACAGAAAAGCATCTTACGGATGGCATGACAGTAAGAGAATTATGCAGTGCTGCCAT
AACCATGAGTGATAACACTGCGGCCAACTTACTTCTGACAACGATCGGAGGACCGAAGGAGCTAACCGCT
TTTTTGCACAACATGGGGGATCATGTAACTCGCCTTGATCGTTGGGAACCGGAGCTGAATGAAGCCATAC
CAAACGACGAGCGTGACACCACGATGCCTGTAGCAATGGCAACAACGTTGCGCAAACTATTAACTGGCGA
ACTACTTACTCTAGCTTCCCGGCAACAATTAATAGACTGGATGGAGGCGGATAAAGTTGCAGGACCACTT
CTGCGCTCGGCCCTTCCGGCTGGCTGGTTTATTGCTGATAAATCTGGAGCCGGTGAGCGTGGGTCTCGCG
GTATCATTGCAGCACTGGGGCCAGATGGTAAGCCCTCCCGTATCGTAGTTATCTACACGACGGGGAGTCA
GGCAACTATGGATGAACGAAATAGACAGATCGCTGAGATAGGTGCCTCACTGATTAAGCATTGGTAACTG
TCAGACCAAGTTTACTCATATATACTTTAGATTGATTTAAAACTTCATTTTTAATTTAAAAGGATCTAGG
TGAAGATCCTTTTTGATAATCTCATGACCAAAATCCCTTAACGTGAGTTTTCGTTCCACTGAGCGTCAGA
CCCCGTAGAAAAGATCAAAGGATCTTCTTGAGATCCTTTTTTTCTGCGCGTAATCTGCTGCTTGCAAACA
AAAAAACCACCGCTACCAGCGGTGGTTTGTTTGCCGGATCAAGAGCTACCAACTCTTTTTCCGAAGGTAA
CTGGCTTCAGCAGAGCGCAGATACCAAATACTGTTCTTCTAGTGTAGCCGTAGTTAGGCCACCACTTCAA
GAACTCTGTAGCACCGCCTACATACCTCGCTCTGCTAATCCTGTTACCAGTGGCTGCTGCCAGTGGCGAT
AAGTCGTGTCTTACCGGGTTGGACTCAAGACGATAGTTACCGGATAAGGCGCAGCGGTCGGGCTGAACGG
GGGGTTCGTGCACACAGCCCAGCTTGGAGCGAACGACCTACACCGAACTGAGATACCTACAGCGTGAGCT
ATGAGAAAGCGCCACGCTTCCCGAAGGGAGAAAGGCGGACAGGTATCCGGTAAGCGGCAGGGTCGGAACA
GGAGAGCGCACGAGGGAGCTTCCAGGGGGAAACGCCTGGTATCTTTATAGTCCTGTCGGGTTTCGCCACC
TCTGACTTGAGCGTCGATTTTTGTGATGCTCGTCAGGGGGGCGGAGCCTATGGAAAAACGCCAGCAACGC
GGCCTTTTTACGGTTCCTGGCCTTTTGCTGGCCTTTTGCTCACATGTTCTTTCCTGCGTTATCCCCTGAT
TCTGTGGATAACCGTATTACCGCCTTTGAGTGAGCTGATACCGCTCGCCGCAGCCGAACGACCGAGCGCA
GCGAGTCAGTGAGCGAGGAAGCGGAAGAGCGCCCAATACGCAAACCGCCTCTCCCCGCGCGTTGGCCGAT
TCATTAATGCAGCTGGCACGACAGGTTTCCCGACTGGAAAGCGGGCAGTGAGCGCAACGCAATTAATGTG
AGTTAGCTCACTCATTAGGCACCCCAGGCTTTACACTTTATGCTTCCGGCTCGTATGTTGTGTGGAATTG
TGAGCGGATAACAATTTCACACAGGAAACAGCTATGACCATGATTACGCCAAGCGCGTAGGGATAACAGG
GTAATGCGCGCAATTAACCCTCACTAAAGGGAACAAAAGCTGGAGCTCCACCGCGGTGGCGGCCGCTCTA
GAACTAGTGGATCCCCCGGGCTGCAGGAATTCGATATCAAGCTTATCGATACCGTCGACCTCGAGCAGGA
AACAGCTATGACCATGATTACGCCAAGCTATCAACTTTGTATAGAAAAGTTGTACGCCAGTCGACGGTAT
CGATAAGCTTGATATCGAATTCCCCACAGCGGACAACAGGACAAAACCTCTCACTGCTACATGATCAATC
CTCCACCCACTGCCCGCTGCACTTCCTGTCTCACACACACACACACACACAAGCAGAGCCAGTGCCATCA
GGTGTGTGTGTGTGTGTGTCATGGGACATGCGTGTCCTCCTATTGACCTTCTGACCTCACAAACATCTTT
CTCTGACATCCCAGAGACCATCTCCAACGGCAACCAACCACATCATCACTGTCACATGCTGCATGACTGC
ACACACACACACACACACTTTCTCGCTCACACAAACATATTGATTCACATTTATACACACATTTAAACAC
ACAAACACATTTAAATACACACACACACACACACACACACATGATCCTATAAACTGCGCACAACACTAAG
CACCAGCAGTTTTAGTTTGCTGAAGCATCAGTTTGTAACAGAATAACTCAGCCTCCTCATGATCTCCTCT
TCGCTGCTCATTCAGGCAAAACTGCAGTTTAAAAGCGCTGATAAACAAAACTCCAACTATGGCACACACA
CTCCCTTGATCAGAGATGAATTGATGAAATTAATTATGTTTTTGTGTGCGTATTTCTTTATTAAATCACG
CAGACGCGCGCAGTTTTATCTCTGCGGTAATGCGGATCATAATAAACTCGTGATTAAAAAACTAATTACA
CTGTCGCACGAACATGCGCGCATTAACAACGAACACACGAGTCATTTCGATAAATATACAGCTCAGAAAT
TACATTAAACATTTATAAGATATCAAAAACGGTCAAGAGAAACGAATTTATTTATGTTTTTATAAAGCGC
ATTTGCGAGTCGCTCAAAAAACTGTATAGTATGAACATAATAATGTTTAAAAAACACGAAATACTGATAC
AAATAATACTGTTAATAATAAAAACATTGTTATTTGTATTAAATAGCTTGTGGATATCCAGAAATAATGC
GTAATTCTAACCGACAGATGATCTAAAATCATTTCGTCAGTCTCTTATTTGATAGACTACAAATGCATAA
AAAGTAAAACGCGTTTTCGTATTTATTAAATTGGTTTTAGTTTTTTTTAATTAAATTATAATATTATAAT
AAAATAATCAATTGTATTTTTATTACTGACATGCACGCATAATAAACGCGCTATACAAATGCGCATACAC
ATTACGCACCTGCGCGTTTGGGTTATTTCCATTTAAATAAATTCAACTACAAAACCCCAAAACAAAAAGT
TTAAAAACATTTTAATTTCTGAATTTAAAAAATAAACAAAATCAATCATTTAAAAATTGTAGGCAGGGTT
GTATTAACCCAACGCTGGGTCAAATATGGACTCAAAGTTTTTGCATGGCATTTAAATATTTAATCCGTCT
GCTGAATTTGTCCATATTTGACAATAATACATCCCAGCTATTTTAGAGCGCATTTCTGATCTCTTCTTTA
CCATAAAAACGAAACCCCTTGATAAAGCAGAATGGCATTAAACTGGAAATTAATAATAATGTAAACAATT
AACTAATAACATATATAAAACAAAACGATTTACACAAATAGCGCAGGACACATTTCCGCGGTATAAAAGA
AGCCTCCCTGTTCTGACAGGCGATGCGACACACATAACAAATCACTCTTCTCAAGCAGCCACATTAAATA
ACAGAAGAAACAATTAACATGCACGCGCATACTAAACAGCACACATTAACAAATGTCCCTCACTGACAAA
CACCCCCCAGCTTGATGTTTATGTCCTATAAATGCTCGGAGACCGAGTGTCACTTTCTCCAAAGCGGGGT
CTCCTCCTTCCCAAAGCCTCCCTAAGAGCAACAGGGCAAAACTCACATCAAAGTGTGCAGCAGGCCTCAG
ATCCGCGCGCTTTCCCGTGTACATCCACAGACCCGCGAGAACCGAGACATGTGTGCGTGTACGTTTGAAG
GGACACCGAGAAAAAGACGCTCTAAAGAGAGACACACGTCTTTTCTCTTTTCTTTTCTTTTTTTATATAC
ACAGAACTGCTTTTTGTTCCTCATTTTTTCATTTAAGAGGGTAATGGAAGGGGGGTGTTCGTTTGATCAC
ATGATTACAATTCACCTGAGATAAAACAAAGGACGCAAAGAAAGGAGCCGAGCGCCGGAGACCGAGACAG
AGAGATGCTCTCATGGTCAGGATCCCCTTATCAGAGTCAACATTCATGGATAATGAAAAAGGCAATGATT
TTTGGCTTGGGTGGGGGGGCCGTCGTGAGATGGAAATACAAGAGGTTATTGTTGACCAGAACAGCGCGCG
TGTTTGTGTGCGTTTGGCCCGTCGTTTGCCTCTCTTCTCGTCTTTCTATATTTTCTACTAAAGCTGTTTA
AACGCGTTAAATGCGCTCTCTGTGTGTGTTTATGCGCGCTGATGCAATTATAACACTAACACACATAGCG
CGACACGATGCAGGAGTTCATTCCAGTGCTGCGGGCCTGCGCGCGCAGCATGAACACACCACTGCGAGCA
AATCTGCAATATTAATGAATATATATAACTAAAGTGTGCACTTTCTGGTTTATAACTGCAGCACCCCGCA
TACACCACAGTATAAAGTAATCTACAATATTAATGAATATAATAAACAAGAATGTTCACTTTTAGGTTTA
AGAATGCAGGCCTGCGCGCGCAGCATCCCGCGAGCACAACACTAGAAACTAAACTCCAATATTAGTTAAT
ATATTCAATTAAAATGTACACTTTCTGGTTTAAAACTGCAAGTATGCGTGCGCAGCATCCGACATACCCA
ACACTAGAAACTAATCTACAATATTTATGAAAGTATTCAACTAAAATGTTCACTTTCTGGTTTAAAACTG
CAAGTATACGCGTGCGCAGCATCCGACATACCCAACACTAGAAATTAATCTAAATTATTAATTAAAGTAT
TCAACTGAATTGTTCACTTTCTGGTTTAAAACTGCAAGTATGGGTGCGCAGCATAAAACATACCCAACAC
TAGAAACTAATCTACAATATTAATGGATGTATTCAACTAAAATGTTCACTTTCTGGTTTAAAACTGCAGG
AATGCGCGCGCAACACCCTGCGGATAACTTTAAAAACAATTCCGCAATCAGCTAAAACTGAAAAGTTCAG
TTGATTAACGAATGTAGGCATGCGCAAAATATTATAAATGCGCACACACATCTATTTAATACATTAAAAC
TAAGGCTAAATGTTCACTTTCACCATTTTGGGGAAAATGAAAATTCAGTGTCCCCCTTAAGTGGCCAGCT
TTAGGGCAATAGGCGACCCTCCATAAGTAGCATAAAATCGTAGGCTATTCTGGGCACCCTTTGGCATCGC
CACGCGTTAAACAGGGAATGGAGAGGTTATTGCGCACAGCAGGTGCGCAGAGTCGCGTCCGCTAATGGCG
CTGGAGCTGCTGACAGGTCCGCTGGCGCTCTGCGGGGTGGAAGCGCTCGAAACCCCGCACAACCCCTGAT
TCACCCTGAGGCACAGCCAGGCCAACAACGGGCCAGTGTGATCGGAAAAGAGTTGAAAGAATCTCCGTGA
CACCAATGAGGAGCCAAAGACCACCTGTGAAATACATCACATGTCAGACAAAAGCATATTAAGCTGATCA
AATATTGCGTGCATAACCGCATTACATCACAAAGAAAAACATTAGCTAGCTATGGGTAACTTAATAAGTG
TTCTACATTTGCACTGCAGCCATGGTTGTGAGCCGAAAAGGTTTGCGCAATAATATTCACCCCCCGAGAT
TTACATTTTTTTTTTGCGGTTCTCTGATGTCGATTAATGGCCACGTGGCCTTCAGGTAAACACATTTAAT
ATTTAACTTATGTGTTTTAATTAGTGTGTTCCGAATTATTCGGTTATTTTTATTTAACATTTTTATTAAT
TAGCTTAATTCTGATCCACTCCCAACTCTTATTAACGAATCACAAATCAAATGGATAGTTTTAATTGCAC
AATTAGCCTGTCAAAACTTAACTTAAAGCTGTTAATGCACTGCTTTTAAGTTTGAAAAATAAAGAAAAAT
TATTAGAAAACTTAAGATTAGATTTTAACATATGTTGAAATTATCAAATCGGCATGTTTATGATAAAACA
ACTTTACCTAAAACTAAAATTCAGATCAACAAAAACCTAAATGAAGTTACATATATATATATATGTGTGT
GTGTGTGTGTATATATATATA
