[The description below was written by a language model from this plasmid's Addgene catalogue record.]
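Description:
sox10:PDGFRA mutant is a zebrafish expression and transgenesis plasmid assembled by Gateway cloning in an Invitrogen pDEST-type destination backbone. It is propagated in E. coli as a high-copy plasmid under ampicillin selection. The record gives no feature table, so the origin of replication, polyadenylation signal, any tags or reporters, and the exact position of the meganuclease sites are not stated.

The insert is human PDGFRA, encoding platelet-derived growth factor receptor alpha, a receptor tyrosine kinase, in a mutant form carrying a deletion of exons 8 and 9. The catalogue fields do not explicitly list a promoter. The construct name indicates that the coding sequence is placed under sox10 regulatory sequences, which in zebrafish are generally used to direct expression to neural crest-derived lineages, including Schwann cell precursors and other glial cells.

The stated purpose is I-SceI meganuclease-mediated transgenesis. In this approach the expression cassette is typically flanked by recognition sites for the rare-cutting I-SceI enzyme, and co-delivery of plasmid and enzyme into early embryos promotes efficient genomic integration and germline transmission.

The associated publication concerns cooperation between PDGFRA overexpression and loss of NF1 and p53 in malignant peripheral nerve sheath tumors. This suggests the construct is used to generate zebrafish expressing the mutant human receptor in sox10-positive cells, to model how altered PDGFRA signalling contributes to the development of these tumors.
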