Addgene plasmid #98697: sox10:PDGFRA mutant
Purpose: I-SceI meganuclease-mediated human PDGFRA mutant transgenesis in zebrafish
Depositing lab: Thomas Look. Depositing organization: Dana-Farber Cancer Institute. Publication: Overexpression of PDGFRA cooperates with loss of NF1 and p53 to accelerate the molecular pathogenesis of malignant peripheral nerve sheath tumors. Ki DH, He S, Rodig S, Look AT. Oncogene. 2017 Feb 23;36(8):1058-1068. doi: 10.1038/onc.2016.269. Epub 2016 Aug 1. PubMed 27477693.
Backbone
  Vector backbone: pDEST
  Backbone manufacturer: Invitrogen
  Vector type: Zebrafish Expression
Growth in bacteria
  Bacterial resistance: Ampicillin, 100 μg/mL
  Growth temperature: 37°C
  Growth strain: DH5alpha
  Copy number: High Copy
Gene/Insert
  Gene/Insert name: PDGFRA
  Species: H. sapiens (human)
  Mutation: exon 8 and 9 deletion
  Entrez Gene: PDGFRA (a.k.a. CD140A, PDGFR-2, PDGFR2)
  Cloning method: Gateway Cloning
Terms and licenses: Academic/Nonprofit Terms; Industry Terms: Not Available to Industry
How to cite: sox10:PDGFRA mutant was a gift from Thomas Look (Addgene plasmid # 98697 ; http://n2t.net/addgene:98697 ; RRID:Addgene_98697)
